LOCUS       Exported 6807 bp ds-DNA circular SYN 28-MAY-2017
DEFINITION  Ligation of inverted Fragment 1 into Fragment 2.
ACCESSION   BI-16_+_RRP6_WT_
VERSION     .
KEYWORDS    pKK-FRET-Orf1-C3-mCerulean_Orf2-TEV-mVenus
SOURCE      synthetic DNA construct
  ORGANISM  synthetic DNA construct
REFERENCE   1 (bases 1 to 6807)
  AUTHORS   Self
  JOURNAL   Unpublished.
REFERENCE   2 (bases 1 to 6807)
  AUTHORS   Lukasz S. Borowski
  TITLE     Direct Submission
  JOURNAL   Exported Sunday, May 28, 2017 from SnapGene 3.3.3
            http://www.snapgene.com
COMMENT     SECID/File created by SciEd Central, Scientific & Educational
            Software SECNOTES|Vector molecule: Fragment 2 Fragment ends: XmaJI
            and ClaI Fragment size: 7594 Insert molecule: Fragment 1 Fragment
            ends: XmaJI and ClaI Fragment size: 1494 ORIGDB|GenBank
FEATURES             Location/Qualifiers
     source          1..6807
                     /organism="synthetic DNA construct"
                     /mol_type="other DNA"
     source          557..562
                     /organism="synthetic DNA construct"
                     /mol_type="other DNA"
     source          563..1282
                     /organism="synthetic DNA construct"
                     /mol_type="other DNA"
     source          1908..2733
                     /organism="synthetic DNA construct"
                     /mol_type="other DNA"
     source          2014..2730
                     /organism="synthetic DNA construct"
                     /mol_type="other DNA"
     misc_feature    270..543
                     /note="TK poly(A) signal"
                     /note="TK polyadenylation signal"
     CDS             complement(563..1282)
                     /codon_start=1
                     /product="Cerulean"
                     /note="mCerulean"
                     /translation="MVSKGEELFTGVVPILVELDGDVNGHKFSVSGEGEGDATYGKLTL
                     KFICTTGKLPVPWPTLVTTLTWGVQCFARYPDHMKQHDFFKSAMPEGYVQERTIFFKDD
                     GNYKTRAEVKFEGDTLVNRIELKGIDFKEDGNILGHKLEYNAISDNVYITADKQKNGIK
                     ANFKIRHNIEDGSVQLADHYQQNTPIGDGPVLLPDNHYLSTQSKLSKDPNEKRDHMVLL
                     EFVTAAGITLGMDELYK"
     CDS             complement(1283..1306)
                     /codon_start=1
                     /product="recognition and cleavage site for human
                     rhinovirus 3C and PreScission proteases"
                     /note="HRV 3C site"
                     /translation="LEVLFQGP"
     misc_feature    1307..1371
                     /note="MCS"
     misc_feature    1374..1901
                     /note="BI Promoter"
                     /note="bidirectional promoter from BI16 vector (Sammarco
                     and Grabczyk, PMID: 16212928)"
     protein_bind    1379..1397
                     /bound_moiety="Tet repressor"
                     /note="tet operator"
     protein_bind    1400..1418
                     /bound_moiety="Tet repressor"
                     /note="tet operator"
     protein_bind    1857..1875
                     /bound_moiety="Tet repressor"
                     /note="tet operator"
     protein_bind    1878..1896
                     /bound_moiety="Tet repressor"
                     /note="tet operator"
     misc_feature    1926..1946
                     /note="TEV-L"
                     /note="enocdes peptide cleaved by TEV protease"
     misc_feature    1987..2007
                     /note="TEV-R"
                     /note="enocdes peptide cleaved by TEV protease"
     CDS             2014..2733
                     /codon_start=1
                     /note="mVenus"
                     /translation="MVSKGEELFTGVVPILVELDGDVNGHKFSVSGEGEGDATYGKLTL
                     KLICTTGKLPVPWPTLVTTLGYGLQCFARYPDHMKQHDFFKSAMPEGYVQERTIFFKDD
                     GNYKTRAEVKFEGDTLVNRIELKGIDFKEDGNILGHKLEYNYNSHNVYITADKQKNGIK
                     ANFKIRHNIEDGGVQLADHYQQNTPIGDGPVLLPDNHYLSYQSKLSKDPNEKRDHMVLL
                     EFVTAAGITLGMDELYK"
     polyA_signal    2765..2989
                     /note="BGH poly(A) signal"
                     /note="bovine growth hormone polyadenylation signal"
     protein_bind    3273..3320
                     /bound_moiety="FLP recombinase"
                     /note="FRT"
     CDS             3328..4350
                     /codon_start=1
                     /gene="aph(4)-Ia"
                     /product="aminoglycoside phosphotransferase from E. coli"
                     /note="Hygromycin B"
                     /note="confers resistance to hygromycin"
                     /translation="KKPELTATSVEKFLIEKFDSVSDLMQLSEGEESRAFSFDVGGRGY
                     VLRVNSCADGFYKDRYVYRHFASAALPIPEVLDIGEFSESLTYCISRRAQGVTLQDLPE
                     TELPAVLQPVAEAMDAIAAADLSQTSGFGPFGPQGIGQYTTWRDFICAIADPHVYHWQT
                     VMDDTVSASVAQALDELMLWAEDCPEVRHLVHADFGSNNVLTDNGRITAVIDWSEAMFG
                     DSQYEVANIFFWRPWLACMEQQTRYFERRHPELAGSPRLRAYMLRIGLDQLYQSLVDGN
                     FDDAAWAQGRCDAIVRSGAGTVGRTQIARRSAAVWTDGCVEVLADSGNRRPSTRPRAKE
                     "
     polyA_signal    4480..4610
                     /note="SV40 poly(A) signal"
                     /note="SV40 polyadenylation signal"
     rep_origin      complement(4993..5666)
                     /direction=LEFT
                     /note="pUC origin"
                     /note="pUC origin color: #66cc99; direction: LEFT"
     CDS             complement(5811..6671)
                     /codon_start=1
                     /product="beta-lactamase"
                     /note="AmpR"
                     /note="Ampicillin color: #ff9966"
                     /translation="MSIQHFRVALIPFFAAFCLPVFAHPETLVKVKDAEDQLGARVGYI
                     ELDLNSGKILESFRPEERFPMMSTFKVLLCGAVLSRIDAGQEQLGRRIHYSQNDLVEYS
                     PVTEKHLTDGMTVRELCSAAITMSDNTAANLLLTTIGGPKELTAFLHNMGDHVTRLDRW
                     EPELNEAIPNDERDTTMPVAMATTLRKLLTGELLTLASRQQLIDWMEADKVAGPLLRSA
                     LPAGWFIADKSGAGERGSRGIIAALGPDGKPSRIVVIYTTGSQATMDERNRQIAEIGAS
                     LIKHW"
     promoter        complement(6672..6770)
                     /gene="bla"
                     /note="Amp promoter"
ORIGIN
        1 gacggatcgg gagatccgct gtggaatgtg tgtcagttag ggtgtggaaa gtccccaggc
       61 tccccagcag gcagaagtat gcaaagcatg catctcaatt agtcagcaac caggtgtgga
      121 aagtccccag gctccccagc aggcagaagt atgcaaagca tgcatctcaa ttagtcagca
      181 accatagtcc cgcccctaac tccgcccatc ccgcccctaa ctccgcccag ttccgcccat
      241 tctccgctcc atcgttcaga tccttatcga tgctatggca gggcctgccg ccccgacgtt
      301 ggctgcgagc cctgggcctt cacccgaact tggggggtgg ggtggggaaa aggaagaaac
      361 gcgggcgtat tggccccaat ggggtcacgg tggggtatcg acagagtgcc agccctggga
      421 ccgaaccccg cgtttatgaa caaacgaccc aacacccgtg cgttttattc tgtcttttta
      481 ttgccgtcat agcgcgggtt ccttccggta ttgtctcctt ccgtgtttca gttagcctcc
      541 cccatcagcg aaccgcgggc ccttacttgt acagctcgtc catgccgaga gtgatcccgg
      601 cggcggtcac gaactccagc aggaccatgt gatcgcgctt ctcgttgggg tctttgctca
      661 gcttggactg ggtgctcagg tagtggttgt cgggcagcag cacggggccg tcgccgatgg
      721 gggtgttctg ctggtagtgg tcggcgagct gcacgctgcc gtcctcgatg ttgtggcgga
      781 tcttgaagtt ggccttgatg ccgttcttct gcttgtcggc ggtgatatag acgttgtcgc
      841 tgatggcgtt gtactccagc ttgtgcccca ggatgttgcc gtcctccttg aagtcgatgc
      901 ccttcagctc gatgcggttc accagggtgt cgccctcgaa cttcacctcg gcgcgggtct
      961 tgtagttgcc gtcgtccttg aagaagatgg tgcgctcctg gacgtagcct tcgggcatgg
     1021 cggacttgaa gaagtcgtgc tgcttcatgt ggtcggggta gcgggcgaag cactgcacgc
     1081 cccaggtcag ggtggtcacg agggtgggcc agggcacggg cagcttgccg gtggtgcaga
     1141 tgaacttcag ggtcagcttg ccgtaggtgg catcgccctc gccctcgccg gacacgctga
     1201 acttgtggcc gtttacgtcg ccgtccagct cgaccaggat gggcaccacc ccggtgaaca
     1261 gctcctcgcc cttgctcacc atgggcccct ggaacagaac ttccagacgc gtttcagagc
     1321 ggccgcactg atcttaaggg tactagcgct gatcggcaat tgcgaggtcc taggacgatc
     1381 tctatcactg atagggagat ctctatcact gatagggaga gctctgctta tatagacctc
     1441 ccaccgtaca cgcctaccgc ccatttgcgt caatggggcg gagttgttac gacattttgg
     1501 aaagtcccgt tgattttggt gccaaaacaa actcccattg acgtcaatgg ggtggagact
     1561 tggaaatccc cgtgagtcaa accgctatcc acgcccattg atgtactgcc aaaaccgcat
     1621 caccatggta atagcgatga ctaatacgta gatgtactgc caagtaggaa agtcccataa
     1681 ggtcatgtac tgggcataat gccaggcggg ccatttaccg tcattgacgt caataggggg
     1741 cgtacttggc atatgataca cttgatgtac tctagaaaaa tgtcgtaaca actccgcccc
     1801 attgacgcaa atgggcggta ggcgtgtacg gtgggaggtc tatataagca gagctctccc
     1861 tatcagtgat agagatctcc ctatcagtga tagagatcgt caagcttggt accgagctcg
     1921 gatccgaaaa cctgtacttc caaggaaccg gtggtcacct gtacaatcga tcctgcagga
     1981 gctagcgaga atttgtattt tcagggtgat atcatggtga gcaagggcga ggagctgttc
     2041 accggggtgg tgcccatcct ggtcgagctg gacggcgacg taaacggcca caagttcagc
     2101 gtgtccggcg agggcgaggg cgatgccacc tacggcaagc tgaccctgaa gctcatctgc
     2161 accaccggca agctgcccgt gccctggccc accctcgtga ccaccctcgg ctacggcctg
     2221 cagtgcttcg cccgctaccc cgaccacatg aagcagcacg acttcttcaa gtccgccatg
     2281 cccgaaggct acgtccagga gcgcaccatc ttcttcaagg acgacggcaa ctacaagacc
     2341 cgcgccgagg tgaagttcga gggcgacacc ctggtgaacc gcatcgagct gaagggcatc
     2401 gacttcaagg aggacggcaa catcctgggg cacaagctgg agtacaacta caacagccac
     2461 aacgtctata tcaccgccga caagcagaag aacggcatca aggccaactt caagatccgc
     2521 cacaacatcg aggacggcgg cgtgcagctc gccgaccact accagcagaa cacccccatc
     2581 ggcgacggcc ccgtgctgct gcccgacaac cactacctga gctaccagtc caagctgagc
     2641 aaagacccca acgagaagcg cgatcacatg gtcctgctgg agttcgtgac cgccgccggg
     2701 atcactctcg gcatggacga gctgtacaag taactcgagg tttaaacccg ctgatcagcc
     2761 tcgactgtgc cttctagttg ccagccatct gttgtttgcc cctcccccgt gccttccttg
     2821 accctggaag gtgccactcc cactgtcctt tcctaataaa atgaggaaat tgcatcgcat
     2881 tgtctgagta ggtgtcattc tattctgggg ggtggggtgg ggcaggacag caagggggag
     2941 gattgggaag acaatagcag gcatgctggg gatgcggtgg gctctatggc ttctgaggcg
     3001 gaaagaacca gctggggctc tagggggtat ccccnnnnnn nnnnnnnnnn nnnnnnnnnn
     3061 nnnnnnnnnn nnnnnnnnnn nnnnnnnnnn nnnnnnnnnn nnnnnnnnnn nnnnnnnnnn
     3121 nnnnnnnnnn nnnnnnnnnn nnnnnnnnnn nnnnnnnncn nnnnnnnnnn nnnnnnnnnn
     3181 nnnnnnnnnn nnnnnnnnnn nnnnnnnnnn nnnnnnnnnn nnnnnnnnnn nnnnnnnnnn
     3241 nnnnnnnnnn agggtgatgg ttcacgtacc tagaagttcc tattccgaag ttcctattct
     3301 ctagaaagta taggaacttc cttggccaaa aagcctgaac tcaccgcgac gtctgtcgag
     3361 aagtttctga tcgaaaagtt cgacagcgtc tccgacctga tgcagctctc ggagggcgaa
     3421 gaatctcgtg ctttcagctt cgatgtagga gggcgtggat atgtcctgcg ggtaaatagc
     3481 tgcgccgatg gtttctacaa agatcgttat gtttatcggc actttgcatc ggccgcgctc
     3541 ccgattccgg aagtgcttga cattggggaa ttcagcgaga gcctgaccta ttgcatctcc
     3601 cgccgtgcac agggtgtcac gttgcaagac ctgcctgaaa ccgaactgcc cgctgttctg
     3661 cagccggtcg cggaggccat ggatgcgatc gctgcggccg atcttagcca gacgagcggg
     3721 ttcggcccat tcggaccgca aggaatcggt caatacacta catggcgtga tttcatatgc
     3781 gcgattgctg atccccatgt gtatcactgg caaactgtga tggacgacac cgtcagtgcg
     3841 tccgtcgcgc aggctctcga tgagctgatg ctttgggccg aggactgccc cgaagtccgg
     3901 cacctcgtgc acgcggattt cggctccaac aatgtcctga cggacaatgg ccgcataaca
     3961 gcggtcattg actggagcga ggcgatgttc ggggattccc aatacgaggt cgccaacatc
     4021 ttcttctgga ggccgtggtt ggcttgtatg gagcagcaga cgcgctactt cgagcggagg
     4081 catccggagc ttgcaggatc gccgcggctc cgggcgtata tgctccgcat tggtcttgac
     4141 caactctatc agagcttggt tgacggcaat ttcgatgatg cagcttgggc gcagggtcga
     4201 tgcgacgcaa tcgtccgatc cggagccggg actgtcgggc gtacacaaat cgcccgcaga
     4261 agcgcggccg tctggaccga tggctgtgta gaagtactcg ccgatagtgg aaaccgacgc
     4321 cccagcactc gtccgagggc aaaggaatag cacgtactac gagatttcga ttccaccgcc
     4381 gccttctatg aaaggttggg cttcggaatc gttttccggg acgccggctg gatgatcctc
     4441 cagcgcgggg atctcatgct ggagttcttc gcccacccca acttgtttat tgcagcttat
     4501 aatggttaca aataaagcaa tagcatcaca aatttcacaa ataaagcatt tttttcactg
     4561 cattctagtt gtggtttgtc caaactcatc aatgtatctt atcatgtctg tataccgtcg
     4621 acctctagct agagcttggc gtaatcatgg tcatagctgt ttcctgtgtg aaattgttat
     4681 ccgctcacaa ttccacacaa catacgagcc ggaagcataa agtgtaaagc ctggggtgcc
     4741 taatgagtga gctaactcac attaattgcg ttgcgctcac tgcccgcttt ccagtcggga
     4801 aacctgtcgt gccagctgca ttaatgaatc ggccaacgcg cggggagagg cggtttgcgt
     4861 attgggcgct cttccgcttc ctcgctcact gactcgctgc gctcggtcgt tcggctgcgg
     4921 cgagcggtat cagctcactc aaaggcggta atacggttat ccacagaatc aggggataac
     4981 gcaggaaaga acatgtgagc aaaaggccag caaaaggcca ggaaccgtaa aaaggccgcg
     5041 ttgctggcgt ttttccatag gctccgcccc cctgacgagc atcacaaaaa tcgacgctca
     5101 agtcagaggt ggcgaaaccc gacaggacta taaagatacc aggcgtttcc ccctggaagc
     5161 tccctcgtgc gctctcctgt tccgaccctg ccgcttaccg gatacctgtc cgcctttctc
     5221 ccttcgggaa gcgtggcgct ttctcatagc tcacgctgta ggtatctcag ttcggtgtag
     5281 gtcgttcgct ccaagctggg ctgtgtgcac gaaccccccg ttcagcccga ccgctgcgcc
     5341 ttatccggta actatcgtct tgagtccaac ccggtaagac acgacttatc gccactggca
     5401 gcagccactg gtaacaggat tagcagagcg aggtatgtag gcggtgctac agagttcttg
     5461 aagtggtggc ctaactacgg ctacactaga agaacagtat ttggtatctg cgctctgctg
     5521 aagccagtta ccttcggaaa aagagttggt agctcttgat ccggcaaaca aaccaccgct
     5581 ggtagcggtg gtttttttgt ttgcaagcag cagattacgc gcagaaaaaa aggatctcaa
     5641 gaagatcctt tgatcttttc tacggggtct gacgctcagt ggaacgaaaa ctcacgttaa
     5701 gggattttgg tcatgagatt atcaaaaagg atcttcacct agatcctttt aaattaaaaa
     5761 tgaagtttta aatcaatcta aagtatatat gagtaaactt ggtctgacag ttaccaatgc
     5821 ttaatcagtg aggcacctat ctcagcgatc tgtctatttc gttcatccat agttgcctga
     5881 ctccccgtcg tgtagataac tacgatacgg gagggcttac catctggccc cagtgctgca
     5941 atgataccgc gagacccacg ctcaccggct ccagatttat cagcaataaa ccagccagcc
     6001 ggaagggccg agcgcagaag tggtcctgca actttatccg cctccatcca gtctattaat
     6061 tgttgccggg aagctagagt aagtagttcg ccagttaata gtttgcgcaa cgttgttgcc
     6121 attgctacag gcatcgtggt gtcacgctcg tcgtttggta tggcttcatt cagctccggt
     6181 tcccaacgat caaggcgagt tacatgatcc cccatgttgt gcaaaaaagc ggttagctcc
     6241 ttcggtcctc cgatcgttgt cagaagtaag ttggccgcag tgttatcact catggttatg
     6301 gcagcactgc ataattctct tactgtcatg ccatccgtaa gatgcttttc tgtgactggt
     6361 gagtactcaa ccaagtcatt ctgagaatag tgtatgcggc gaccgagttg ctcttgcccg
     6421 gcgtcaatac gggataatac cgcgccacat agcagaactt taaaagtgct catcattgga
     6481 aaacgttctt cggggcgaaa actctcaagg atcttaccgc tgttgagatc cagttcgatg
     6541 taacccactc gtgcacccaa ctgatcttca gcatctttta ctttcaccag cgtttctggg
     6601 tgagcaaaaa caggaaggca aaatgccgca aaaaagggaa taagggcgac acggaaatgt
     6661 tgaatactca tactcttcct ttttcaatat tattgaagca tttatcaggg ttattgtctc
     6721 atgagcggat acatatttga atgtatttag aaaaataaac aaataggggt tccgcgcaca
     6781 tttccccgaa aagtgccacc tgacgtc
//
