>Addgene plasmid #105805 | pKK-FRET-ORF1-3C-Cerulean_ORF2-TEV-Venus | addgene full sequence | sequence record 207906 | Addgene NGS Result
GACGGATCGGGAGATCCGCTGTGGAATGTGTGTCAGTTAGGGTGTGGAAAGTCCCCAGGCTCCCCAGCAG
GCAGAAGTATGCAAAGCATGCATCTCAATTAGTCAGCAACCAGGTGTGGAAAGTCCCCAGGCTCCCCAGC
AGGCAGAAGTATGCAAAGCATGCATCTCAATTAGTCAGCAACCATAGTCCCGCCCCTAACTCCGCCCATC
CCGCCCCTAACTCCGCCCAGTTCCGCCCATTCTCCGCTCCATCGTTCAGATCCTTATCGATGCTATGGCA
GGGCCTGCCGCCCCGACGTTGGCTGCGAGCCCTGGGCCTTCACCCGAACTTGGGGGGTGGGGTGGGGAAA
AGGAAGAAACGCGGGCGTATTGGCCCCAATGGGGTCACGGTGGGGTATCGACAGAGTGCCAGCCCTGGGA
CCGAACCCCGCGTTTATGAACAAACGACCCAACACCCGTGCGTTTTATTCTGTCTTTTTATTGCCGTCAT
AGCGCGGGTTCCTTCCGGTATTGTCTCCTTCCGTGTTTCAGTTAGCCTCCCCCATCAGCGAACCGCGGGC
CCTTACTTGTACAGCTCGTCCATGCCGAGAGTGATCCCGGCGGCGGTCACGAACTCCAGCAGGACCATGT
GATCGCGCTTCTCGTTGGGGTCTTTGCTCAGCTTGGACTGGGTGCTCAGGTAGTGGTTGTCGGGCAGCAG
CACGGGGCCGTCGCCGATGGGGGTGTTCTGCTGGTAGTGGTCGGCGAGCTGCACGCTGCCGTCCTCGATG
TTGTGGCGGATCTTGAAGTTGGCCTTGATGCCGTTCTTCTGCTTGTCGGCGGTGATATAGACGTTGTCGC
TGATGGCGTTGTACTCCAGCTTGTGCCCCAGGATGTTGCCGTCCTCCTTGAAGTCGATGCCCTTCAGCTC
GATGCGGTTCACCAGGGTGTCGCCCTCGAACTTCACCTCGGCGCGGGTCTTGTAGTTGCCGTCGTCCTTG
AAGAAGATGGTGCGCTCCTGGACGTAGCCTTCGGGCATGGCGGACTTGAAGAAGTCGTGCTGCTTCATGT
GGTCGGGGTAGCGGGCGAAGCACTGCACGCCCCAGGTCAGGGTGGTCACGAGGGTGGGCCAGGGCACGGG
CAGCTTGCCGGTGGTGCAGATGAACTTCAGGGTCAGCTTGCCGTAGGTGGCATCGCCCTCGCCCTCGCCG
GACACGCTGAACTTGTGGCCGTTTACGTCGCCGTCCAGCTCGACCAGGATGGGCACCACCCCGGTGAACA
GCTCCTCGCCCTTGCTCACCATGGGCCCCTGGAACAGAACTTCCAGACGCGTTTCAGAGCGGCCGCACTG
ATCTTAAGGGTACTAGCGCTGATCGGCAATTGCGAGGTCCTAGGACGATCTCTATCACTGATAGGGAGAT
CTCTATCACTGATAGGGAGAGCTCTGCTTATATAGACCTCCCACCGTACACGCCTACCGCCCATTTGCGT
CAATGGGGCGGAGTTGTTACGACATTTTGGAAAGTCCCGTTGATTTTGGTGCCAAAACAAACTCCCATTG
ACGTCAATGGGGTGGAGACTTGGAAATCCCCGTGAGTCAAACCGCTATCCACGCCCATTGATGTACTGCC
AAAACCGCATCACCATGGTAATAGCGATGACTAATACGTAGATGTACTGCCAAGTAGGAAAGTCCCATAA
GGTCATGTACTGGGCATAATGCCAGGCGGGCCATTTACCGTCATTGACGTCAATAGGGGGCGTACTTGGC
ATATGATACACTTGATGTACTCTAGAAAATGTCGTAACAACTCCGCCCCATTGACGCAAATGGGCGGTAG
GCGTGTACGGTGGGAGGTCTATATAAGCAGAGCTCTCCCTATCAGTGATAGAGATCTCCCTATCAGTGAT
AGAGATCGTCAAGCTTGGTACCGAGCTCGGATCCGAAAACCTGTACTTCCAAGGAACCGGTGGTCACCTG
TACAATCGATCCTGCAGGAGCTAGCGAGAATTTGTATTTTCAGGGTGATATCATGGTGAGCAAGGGCGAG
GAGCTGTTCACCGGGGTGGTGCCCATCCTGGTCGAGCTGGACGGCGACGTAAACGGCCACAAGTTCAGCG
TGTCCGGCGAGGGCGAGGGCGATGCCACCTACGGCAAGCTGACCCTGAAGCTCATCTGCACCACCGGCAA
GCTGCCCGTGCCCTGGCCCACCCTCGTGACCACCCTCGGCTACGGCCTGCAGTGCTTCGCCCGCTACCCC
GACCACATGAAGCAGCACGACTTCTTCAAGTCCGCCATGCCCGAAGGCTACGTCCAGGAGCGCACCATCT
TCTTCAAGGACGACGGCAACTACAAGACCCGCGCCGAGGTGAAGTTCGAGGGCGACACCCTGGTGAACCG
CATCGAGCTGAAGGGCATCGACTTCAAGGAGGACGGCAACATCCTGGGGCACAAGCTGGAGTACAACTAC
AACAGCCACAACGTCTATATCACCGCCGACAAGCAGAAGAACGGCATCAAGGCCAACTTCAAGATCCGCC
ACAACATCGAGGACGGCGGCGTGCAGCTCGCCGACCACTACCAGCAGAACACCCCCATCGGCGACGGCCC
CGTGCTGCTGCCCGACAACCACTACCTGAGCTACCAGTCCAAGCTGAGCAAAGACCCCAACGAGAAGCGC
GATCACATGGTCCTGCTGGAGTTCGTGACCGCCGCCGGGATCACTCTCGGCATGGACGAGCTGTACAAGT
AACTCGAGGTTTAAACCCGCTGATCAGCCTCGACTGTGCCTTCTAGTTGCCAGCCATCTGTTGTTTGCCC
CTCCCCCGTGCCTTCCTTGACCCTGGAAGGTGCCACTCCCACTGTCCTTTCCTAATAAAATGAGGAAATT
GTATCGCATTGTCTGAGTAGGTGTCATTCTATTCTGGGGGGTGGGGTGGGGCAGGACAGCAAGGGGGAGG
ATTGGGAAGACAATAGCAGGCATGCTGGGGATGCGGTGGGCTCTATGGCTTCTGAGGCGGAAAGAACCAG
CTGGGGCTCTAGGGGGTATCCCC
[124 nt withheld, positions 3034-3157]
C
[91 nt withheld, positions 3159-3249]
AGGGTGATGGTTCACGTACCTAGAAGTTCCTATTCCGAAGTTCCTATTCTCTAGAAAGTATAGGAACTTC
CTTGGCCAAAAAGCCTGAACTCACCGCGACGTCTGTCGAGAAGTTTCTGATCGAAAAGTTCGACAGCGTC
TCCGACCTGATGCAGCTCTCGGAGGGCGAAGAATCTCGTGCTTTCAGCTTCGATGTAGGAGGGCGTGGAT
ATGTCCTGCGGGTAAATAGCTGCGCCGATGGTTTCTACAAAGATCGTTATGTTTATCGGCACTTTGCATC
GGCCGCGCTCCCGATTCCGGAAGTGCTTGACATTGGGGAATTCAGCGAGAGCCTGACCTATTGCATCTCC
CGCCGTGCACAGGGTGTCACGTTGCAAGACCTGCCTGAAACCGAACTGCCCGCTGTTCTGCAGCCGGTCG
CGGAGGCCATGGATGCGATCGCTGCGGCCGATCTTAGCCAGACGAGCGGGTTCGGCCCATTCGGACCGCA
AGGAATCGGTCAATACACTACATGGCGTGATTTCATATGCGCGATTGCTGATCCCCATGTGTATCACTGG
CAAACTGTGATGGACGACACCGTCAGTGCGTCCGTCGCGCAGGCTCTCGATGAGCTGATGCTTTGGGCCG
AGGACTGCCCCGAAGTCCGGCACCTCGTGCACGCGGATTTCGGCTCCAACAATGTCCTGACGGACAATGG
CCGCATAACAGCGGTCATTGACTGGAGCGAGGCGATGTTCGGGGATTCCCAATACGAGGTCGCCAACATC
TTCTTCTGGAGGCCGTGGTTGGCTTGTATGGAGCAGCAGACGCGCTACTTCGAGCGGAGGCATCCGGAGC
TTGCAGGATCGCCGCGGCTCCGGGCGTATATGCTCCGCATTGGTCTTGACCAACTCTATCAGAGCTTGGT
TGACGGCAATTTCGATGATGCAGCTTGGGCGCAGGGTCGATGCGACGCAATCGTCCGATCCGGAGCCGGG
ACTGTCGGGCGTACACAAATCGCCCGCAGAAGCGCGGCCGTCTGGACCGATGGCTGTGTAGAAGTACTCG
CCGATAGTGGAAACCGACGCCCCAGCACTCGTCCGAGGGCAAAGGAATAGCACGTACTACGAGATTTCGA
TTCCACCGCCGCCTTCTATGAAAGGTTGGGCTTCGGAATCGTTTTCCGGGACGCCGGCTGGATGATCCTC
CAGCGCGGGGATCTCATGCTGGAGTTCTTCGCCCACCCCAACTTGTTTATTGCAGCTTATAATGGTTACA
AATAAAGCAATAGCATCACAAATTTCACAAATAAAGCATTTTTTTCACTGCATTCTAGTTGTGGTTTGTC
CAAACTCATCAATGTATCTTATCATGTCTGTATACCGTCGACCTCTAGCTAGAGCTTGGCGTAATCATGG
TCATAGCTGTTTCCTGTGTGAAATTGTTATCCGCTCACAATTCCACACAACATACGAGCCGGAAGCATAA
AGTGTAAAGCCTGGGGTGCCTAATGAGTGAGCTAACTCACATTAATTGCGTTGCGCTCACTGCCCGCTTT
CCAGTCGGGAAACCTGTCGTGCCAGCTGCATTAATGAATCGGCCAACGCGCGGGGAGAGGCGGTTTGCGT
ATTGGGCGCTCTTCCGCTTCCTCGCTCACTGACTCGCTGCGCTCGGTCGTTCGGCTGCGGCGAGCGGTAT
CAGCTCACTCAAAGGCGGTAATACGGTTATCCACAGAATCAGGGGATAACGCAGGAAAGAACATGTGAGC
AAAAGGCCAGCAAAAGGCCAGGAACCGTAAAAAGGCCGCGTTGCTGGCGTTTTTCCATAGGCTCCGCCCC
CCTGACGAGCATCACAAAAATCGACGCTCAAGTCAGAGGTGGCGAAACCCGACAGGACTATAAAGATACC
AGGCGTTTCCCCCTGGAAGCTCCCTCGTGCGCTCTCCTGTTCCGACCCTGCCGCTTACCGGATACCTGTC
CGCCTTTCTCCCTTCGGGAAGCGTGGCGCTTTCTCATAGCTCACGCTGTAGGTATCTCAGTTCGGTGTAG
GTCGTTCGCTCCAAGCTGGGCTGTGTGCACGAACCCCCCGTTCAGCCCGACCGCTGCGCCTTATCCGGTA
ACTATCGTCTTGAGTCCAACCCGGTAAGACACGACTTATCGCCACTGGCAGCAGCCACTGGTAACAGGAT
TAGCAGAGCGAGGTATGTAGGCGGTGCTACAGAGTTCTTGAAGTGGTGGCCTAACTACGGCTACACTAGA
AGAACAGTATTTGGTATCTGCGCTCTGCTGAAGCCAGTTACCTTCGGAAAAAGAGTTGGTAGCTCTTGAT
CCGGCAAACAAACCACCGCTGGTAGCGGTGGTTTTTTTGTTTGCAAGCAGCAGATTACGCGCAGAAAAAA
AGGATCTCAAGAAGATCCTTTGATCTTTTCTACGGGGTCTGACGCTCAGTGGAACGAAAACTCACGTTAA
GGGATTTTGGTCATGAGATTATCAAAAAGGATCTTCACCTAGATCCTTTTAAATTAAAAATGAAGTTTTA
AATCAATCTAAAGTATATATGAGTAAACTTGGTCTGACAGTTACCAATGCTTAATCAGTGAGGCACCTAT
CTCAGCGATCTGTCTATTTCGTTCATCCATAGTTGCCTGACTCCCCGTCGTGTAGATAACTACGATACGG
GAGGGCTTACCATCTGGCCCCAGTGCTGCAATGATACCGCGAGACCCACGCTCACCGGCTCCAGATTTAT
CAGCAATAAACCAGCCAGCCGGAAGGGCCGAGCGCAGAAGTGGTCCTGCAACTTTATCCGCCTCCATCCA
GTCTATTAATTGTTGCCGGGAAGCTAGAGTAAGTAGTTCGCCAGTTAATAGTTTGCGCAACGTTGTTGCC
ATTGCTACAGGCATCGTGGTGTCACGCTCGTCGTTTGGTATGGCTTCATTCAGCTCCGGTTCCCAACGAT
CAAGGCGAGTTACATGATCCCCCATGTTGTGCAAAAAAGCGGTTAGCTCCTTCGGTCCTCCGATCGTTGT
CAGAAGTAAGTTGGCCGCAGTGTTATCACTCATGGTTATGGCAGCACTGCATAATTCTCTTACTGTCATG
CCATCCGTAAGATGCTTTTCTGTGACTGGTGAGTACTCAACCAAGTCATTCTGAGAATAGTGTATGCGGC
GACCGAGTTGCTCTTGCCCGGCGTCAATACGGGATAATACCGCGCCACATAGCAGAACTTTAAAAGTGCT
CATCATTGGAAAACGTTCTTCGGGGCGAAAACTCTCAAGGATCTTACCGCTGTTGAGATCCAGTTCGATG
TAACCCACTCGTGCACCCAACTGATCTTCAGCATCTTTTACTTTCACCAGCGTTTCTGGGTGAGCAAAAA
CAGGAAGGCAAAATGCCGCAAAAAAGGGAATAAGGGCGACACGGAAATGTTGAATACTCATACTCTTCCT
TTTTCAATATTATTGAAGCATTTATCAGGGTTATTGTCTCATGAGCGGATACATATTTGAATGTATTTAG
AAAAATAAACAAATAGGGGTTCCGCGCACATTTCCCCGAAAAGTGCCACCTGACGTC
Features (pLannotate 1.2.2; 27 found; start..end, strand, type, name):
     18..252     +  promoter       SV40 promoter (fragment): SV40 enhancer and early promoter
    331..347     +  polyA_signal   bGH poly(A) signal (fragment): bovine growth hormone polyadenylation signal
    438..486     -  polyA_signal   HSV TK poly(A) signal: herpes simplex virus thymidine kinase polyadenylation signal (Cole and Stacy, 1985)
    563..1282    -  CDS            mCerulean: enhanced monomeric variant of CFP (Rizzo et al., 2004) mammalian codon-optimized
   1378..1397    -  promoter       PLtetO-1 promoter (fragment): modified phage lambda PL promoter with tet operator sites (Lutz and Bujard, 1997)
   1399..1418    -  promoter       PLtetO-1 promoter (fragment): modified phage lambda PL promoter with tet operator sites (Lutz and Bujard, 1997)
   1420..1623    -  promoter       CMV promoter: human cytomegalovirus (CMV) immediate early promoter
   1624..1771    -  enhancer       CMV enhancer (fragment): human cytomegalovirus immediate early enhancer; contains an 18-bp deletion relative to the standard CMV enhancer
   1803..1854    +  promoter       CMVd2 promoter: truncated human cytomegalovirus (CMV) immediate early promoter that yields moderately reduced expression relative to the full-length promoter
   1856..1875    +  promoter       PLtetO-1 promoter (fragment): modified phage lambda PL promoter with tet operator sites (Lutz and Bujard, 1997)
   1877..1896    +  promoter       PLtetO-1 promoter (fragment): modified phage lambda PL promoter with tet operator sites (Lutz and Bujard, 1997)
   1925..1941    +  CDS            TEV site (fragment): tobacco etch virus (TEV) protease recognition and cleavage site
   2013..2729    +  CDS            mVenus: mVenus is a basic (constitutively fluorescent) yellow fluorescent protein published in 2006, derived from Aequorea victoria. It is reported to be a rapidly-maturing monomer with moderate acid sensitivity.
   2764..2988    +  polyA_signal   bGH poly(A) signal: bovine growth hormone polyadenylation signal
   2992..3013    +  promoter       SV40 promoter (fragment): SV40 enhancer and early promoter
   3034..3267    +  rep_origin     f1 ori (fragment) (sequence partly withheld): f1 bacteriophage origin of replication; arrow indicates direction of (+) strand synthesis
   3272..3319    +  protein_bind   FRT: FLP-mediated recombination occurs in the 8-bp core sequence TCTAGAAA (Turan and Bode, 2011). FLP recombinase from the Saccharomyces cerevisiae 2μ plasmid
   3327..4349    +  CDS            HygR: aminoglycoside phosphotransferase from E. coli; aph(4)-Ia; confers resistance to hygromycin
   4359..4484    +  CDS            ble (fragment): BLE_KLEPN - Experimental evidence at protein level: Swiss-Prot protein existence level 1. Binding protein with a strong affinity to the bleomycin family of antibiotics. Binds to CL990; an antimitotic-antibiotic compound. From Klebsiella pneumoniae.
   4479..4600    +  polyA_signal   SV40 poly(A) signal: SV40 polyadenylation signal
   4673..4689    -  protein_bind   lac operator: The lac repressor binds to the lac operator to inhibit transcription in E. coli. This inhibition can be relieved by adding lactose or isopropyl-β-D-thiogalactopyranoside (IPTG). lac repressor encoded by lacI
   4697..4727    -  promoter       lac promoter: promoter for the E. coli lac operon
   4742..4763    -  protein_bind   CAP binding site: CAP binding activates transcription in the presence of cAMP. E. coli catabolite activator protein
   4776..4868    -  CDS            lacI (fragment): lac repressor; lacI; The lac repressor binds to the lac operator to inhibit transcription in E. coli. This inhibition can be relieved by adding lactose or isopropyl-β-D-thiogalactopyranoside (IPTG).
   5051..5639    -  rep_origin     ori: high-copy-number ColE1/pMB1/pBR322/pUC origin of replication
   5810..6670    -  CDS            AmpR: β-lactamase; bla; confers resistance to ampicillin, carbenicillin, and related antibiotics
   6671..6775    -  promoter       AmpR promoter: bla
