[The description below was written by a language model from this plasmid's Addgene catalogue record, the feature table of its GenBank file and pLannotate feature annotations shown in this document.]
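Description:
pKK-FRET-ORF1-3C-Cerulean_ORF2-TEV-Venus is an empty mammalian expression backbone of about 6.8 kb from the pKK vector family. It derives from the BI-16 plasmid, which was itself built on pcDNA5/FRT/TO. In E. coli it is maintained at high copy through a pUC origin and selected with ampicillin via beta-lactamase. For mammalian work it is Flp-In competent. An FRT site sits immediately upstream of a hygromycin phosphotransferase coding sequence followed by an SV40 polyadenylation signal. No intact promoter is annotated directly before the hygromycin gene, consistent with the usual Flp-In design. In that design, FLP-mediated integration at a genomic FRT locus supplies the elements needed to express hygromycin resistance, which allows selection of stable, single-site integrants.

The payload is a bidirectional, tetracycline-responsive CMV promoter. A shared CMV enhancer region is flanked by divergent CMV core promoters, each followed by a pair of tet operators, so both transcription units are repressed by Tet repressor and induced together by tetracycline. On one side, a multiple cloning site accepts ORF1 in frame with a C-terminal HRV 3C (PreScission) cleavage site and mCerulean, terminated by an HSV TK polyadenylation signal. On the other side, ORF2 is inserted in a region where two TEV protease recognition sequences are annotated, so that it is fused C-terminally to a TEV-cleavable mVenus, terminated by a bovine growth hormone polyadenylation signal. No gene of interest is present in the deposited form.

The vector is intended for concomitant, inducible expression of two proteins from one integrated locus. Their interaction is then analysed by FRET using the well-characterised Cerulean–Venus donor–acceptor pair, and each fluorescent tag can be removed independently with its own protease.
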