Addgene plasmid #105805: pKK-FRET-ORF1-3C-Cerulean_ORF2-TEV-Venus
Purpose: (Empty Backbone) Concomitant expression of two proteins. One protein expressed with Cerulean, cleavable by 3C; second protein expressed with Venus, cleavable by TEV. Useful for protein interaction analysis by FRET.
Depositing lab: Andrzej Dziembowski. Depositing organization: Polish Academy of Sciences, Institute of Biochemistry and Biophysics. Publication: Versatile approach for functional analysis of human proteins and efficient stable cell line generation using FLP-mediated recombination system. Szczesny RJ, Kowalska K, Klosowska-Kosicka K, Chlebowski A, Owczarek EP, Warkocki Z, Kulinski TM, Adamska D, Affek K, Jedroszkowiak A, Kotrys AV, Tomecki R, Krawczyk PS, Borowski LS, Dziembowski A. PLoS One. 2018 Mar 28;13(3):e0194887. doi: 10.1371/journal.pone.0194887. eCollection 2018. PubMed 29590189.
Backbone
  Vector backbone: BI-16 (constructed based on pcDNA5/FRT/TO from Invitrogen)
  Backbone manufacturer: Sammarco & Grabczyk (PMID: 16212928)
  Vector type: Mammalian Expression ; Flp-In competent
  Selectable markers: Hygromycin
  Tag / fusion protein: ORF1: 3C-Cerulean; ORF2: TEV-Venus (C terminal on backbone)
Growth in bacteria
  Bacterial resistance: Ampicillin, 100 μg/mL
  Growth temperature: 37°C
  Growth strain: DH5alpha
  Copy number: High Copy
Gene/Insert
  Gene/Insert name: None
  Tag / fusion protein: ORF1: 3C-Cerulean; ORF2: TEV-Venus (C terminal on backbone)
Terms and licenses: Academic/Nonprofit Terms; Industry Terms: Not Available to Industry
Depositor comments: This vector is a member of the pKK-FRET series which belongs to the pKK vector family. It enables concomitant expression of two genes, which transcription is driven by a tetracycline responsive bidirectional CMV promoter. This vector is a derivate of the BI16 plasmid (PMID: 16212928) and is suitable for stable cell line generation using the Flp-In system (see Szczesny RJ et al. for detailed description and protocols; bioRxiv, doi: https://doi.org/10.1101/160101) Cerulean-Venus is a widely used FRET pair. Standard fusion constructs with different-length linkers exist and have been well studied.
How to cite: pKK-FRET-ORF1-3C-Cerulean_ORF2-TEV-Venus was a gift from Andrzej Dziembowski (Addgene plasmid # 105805 ; http://n2t.net/addgene:105805 ; RRID:Addgene_105805)
